>Addgene plasmid #204752 | pCPH2A.X_K134A-GS3 | addgene full sequence | sequence record 407581 | Addgene NGS Result
CTAGAGGTACCCGTTACATAACTTACGGTAAATGGCCCGCCTGGCTGACCGCCCAACGACCCCCGCCCAT
TGACGTCAATAGTAACGCCAATAGGGACTTTCCATTGACGTCAATGGGTGGAGTATTTACGGTAAACTGC
CCACTTGGCAGTACATCAAGTGTATCATATGCCAAGTACGCCCCCTATTGACGTCAATGACGGTAAATGG
CCCGCCTGGCATTGTGCCCAGTACATGACCTTATGGGACTTTCCTACTTGGCAGTACATCTACGTATTAG
TCATCGCTATTACCATGGTCGAGGTGAGCCCCACGTTCTGCTTCACTCTCCCCATCTCCCCCCCCTCCCC
ACCCCCAATTTTGTATTTATTTATTTTTTAATTATTTTGTGCAGCGATGGGGGCGGGGGGGGGGGGGGGC
GCGCGCCAGGCGGGGCGGGGCGGGGCGAGGGGCGGGGCGGGGCGAGGCGGAGAGGTGCGGCGGCAGCCAA
TCAGAGCGGCGCGCTCCGAAAGTTTCCTTTTATGGCGAGGCGGCGGCGGCGGCGGCCCTATAAAAAGCGA
AGCGCGCGGCGGGCGGGAGTCGCTGCGCGCTGCCTTCGCCCCGTGCCCCGCTCCGCCGCCGCCTCGCGCC
GCCCGCCCCGGCTCTGACTGACCGCGTTACTCCCACAGGTGAGCGGGCGGGACGGCCCTTCTCCTCCGGG
CTGTAATTAGCTGAGCAAGAGGTAAGGGTTTAAGGGATGGTTGGTTGGTGGGGTATTAATGTTTAATTAC
CTGGAGCACCTGCCTGAAATCACTTTTTTTCAGGTTGGACCGGTGCCACCATGGACTATAAGGACCACGA
CGGAGACTACAAGGATCATGATATTGATTACAAAGACGATGACGATAAGATGGCCCCAAAGAAGAAGCGG
AAGGTCGGGATCCACGGAGTCCCTGCAGCCTCGGGCCGCGGCAAGACTGGCGGCAAGGCCCGCGCCAAGG
CCAAGTCGCGCTCGTCGCGCGCCGGCCTCCAGTTCCCAGTGGGCCGTGTACACCGGCTGCTGCGGAAGGG
CCACTACGCCGAGCGCGTTGGCGCCGGCGCGCCAGTGTACCTGGCGGCAGTGCTGGAGTACCTCACCGCT
GAGATCCTGGAGCTGGCGGGCAATGCGGCCCGCGACAACAAGAAGACGCGAATCATCCCCCGCCACCTGC
AGCTGGCCATCCGCAACGACGAGGAGCTCAACAAGCTGCTGGGCGGCGTGACGATCGCCCAGGGAGGCGT
CCTGCCCAACATCCAGGCCGTGCTGCTGCCCAAGAAGACCAGCGCCACCGTGGGGCCGAAGGCGCCCTCG
GGCGGCGCGAAGGCCACCCAGGCCTCCCAGGAGTACGGTGGCGGTGGATCCGGTGGCGGTGGAAGTGGTG
GCGGTGGATCTGACAAGAAGTACAGCATCGGCCTGGACATCGGCACCAACTCTGTGGGCTGGGCCGTGAT
CACCGACGAGTACAAGGTGCCCAGCAAGAAATTCAAGGTGCTGGGCAACACCGACCGGCACAGCATCAAG
AAGAACCTGATCGGAGCCCTGCTGTTCGACAGCGGCGAAACAGCCGAGGCCACCCGGCTGAAGAGAACCG
CCAGAAGAAGATACACCAGACGGAAGAACCGGATCTGCTATCTGCAAGAGATCTTCAGCAACGAGATGGC
CAAGGTGGACGACAGCTTCTTCCACAGACTGGAAGAGTCCTTCCTGGTGGAAGAGGATAAGAAGCACGAG
CGGCACCCCATCTTCGGCAACATCGTGGACGAGGTGGCCTACCACGAGAAGTACCCCACCATCTACCACC
TGAGAAAGAAACTGGTGGACAGCACCGACAAGGCCGACCTGCGGCTGATCTATCTGGCCCTGGCCCACAT
GATCAAGTTCCGGGGCCACTTCCTGATCGAGGGCGACCTGAACCCCGACAACAGCGACGTGGACAAGCTG
TTCATCCAGCTGGTGCAGACCTACAACCAGCTGTTCGAGGAAAACCCCATCAACGCCAGCGGCGTGGACG
CCAAGGCCATCCTGTCTGCCAGACTGAGCAAGAGCAGACGGCTGGAAAATCTGATCGCCCAGCTGCCCGG
CGAGAAGAAGAATGGCCTGTTCGGAAACCTGATTGCCCTGAGCCTGGGCCTGACCCCCAACTTCAAGAGC
AACTTCGACCTGGCCGAGGATGCCAAACTGCAGCTGAGCAAGGACACCTACGACGACGACCTGGACAACC
TGCTGGCCCAGATCGGCGACCAGTACGCCGACCTGTTTCTGGCCGCCAAGAACCTGTCCGACGCCATCCT
GCTGAGCGACATCCTGAGAGTGAACACCGAGATCACCAAGGCCCCCCTGAGCGCCTCTATGATCAAGAGA
TACGACGAGCACCACCAGGACCTGACCCTGCTGAAAGCTCTCGTGCGGCAGCAGCTGCCTGAGAAGTACA
AAGAGATTTTCTTCGACCAGAGCAAGAACGGCTACGCCGGCTACATTGACGGCGGAGCCAGCCAGGAAGA
GTTCTACAAGTTCATCAAGCCCATCCTGGAAAAGATGGACGGCACCGAGGAACTGCTCGTGAAGCTGAAC
AGAGAGGACCTGCTGCGGAAGCAGCGGACCTTCGACAACGGCAGCATCCCCCACCAGATCCACCTGGGAG
AGCTGCACGCCATTCTGCGGCGGCAGGAAGATTTTTACCCATTCCTGAAGGACAACCGGGAAAAGATCGA
GAAGATCCTGACCTTCCGCATCCCCTACTACGTGGGCCCTCTGGCCAGGGGAAACAGCAGATTCGCCTGG
ATGACCAGAAAGAGCGAGGAAACCATCACCCCCTGGAACTTCGAGGAAGTGGTGGACAAGGGCGCTTCCG
CCCAGAGCTTCATCGAGCGGATGACCAACTTCGATAAGAACCTGCCCAACGAGAAGGTGCTGCCCAAGCA
CAGCCTGCTGTACGAGTACTTCACCGTGTATAACGAGCTGACCAAAGTGAAATACGTGACCGAGGGAATG
AGAAAGCCCGCCTTCCTGAGCGGCGAGCAGAAAAAGGCCATCGTGGACCTGCTGTTCAAGACCAACCGGA
AAGTGACCGTGAAGCAGCTGAAAGAGGACTACTTCAAGAAAATCGAGTGCTTCGACTCCGTGGAAATCTC
CGGCGTGGAAGATCGGTTCAACGCCTCCCTGGGCACATACCACGATCTGCTGAAAATTATCAAGGACAAG
GACTTCCTGGACAATGAGGAAAACGAGGACATTCTGGAAGATATCGTGCTGACCCTGACACTGTTTGAGG
ACAGAGAGATGATCGAGGAACGGCTGAAAACCTATGCCCACCTGTTCGACGACAAAGTGATGAAGCAGCT
GAAGCGGCGGAGATACACCGGCTGGGGCAGGCTGAGCCGGAAGCTGATCAACGGCATCCGGGACAAGCAG
TCCGGCAAGACAATCCTGGATTTCCTGAAGTCCGACGGCTTCGCCAACAGAAACTTCATGCAGCTGATCC
ACGACGACAGCCTGACCTTTAAAGAGGACATCCAGAAAGCCCAGGTGTCCGGCCAGGGCGATAGCCTGCA
CGAGCACATTGCCAATCTGGCCGGCAGCCCCGCCATTAAGAAGGGCATCCTGCAGACAGTGAAGGTGGTG
GACGAGCTCGTGAAAGTGATGGGCCGGCACAAGCCCGAGAACATCGTGATCGAAATGGCCAGAGAGAACC
AGACCACCCAGAAGGGACAGAAGAACAGCCGCGAGAGAATGAAGCGGATCGAAGAGGGCATCAAAGAGCT
GGGCAGCCAGATCCTGAAAGAACACCCCGTGGAAAACACCCAGCTGCAGAACGAGAAGCTGTACCTGTAC
TACCTGCAGAATGGGCGGGATATGTACGTGGACCAGGAACTGGACATCAACCGGCTGTCCGACTACGATG
TGGACCATATCGTGCCTCAGAGCTTTCTGAAGGACGACTCCATCGACAACAAGGTGCTGACCAGAAGCGA
CAAGAACCGGGGCAAGAGCGACAACGTGCCCTCCGAAGAGGTCGTGAAGAAGATGAAGAACTACTGGCGG
CAGCTGCTGAACGCCAAGCTGATTACCCAGAGAAAGTTCGACAATCTGACCAAGGCCGAGAGAGGCGGCC
TGAGCGAACTGGATAAGGCCGGCTTCATCAAGAGACAGCTGGTGGAAACCCGGCAGATCACAAAGCACGT
GGCACAGATCCTGGACTCCCGGATGAACACTAAGTACGACGAGAATGACAAGCTGATCCGGGAAGTGAAA
GTGATCACCCTGAAGTCCAAGCTGGTGTCCGATTTCCGGAAGGATTTCCAGTTTTACAAAGTGCGCGAGA
TCAACAACTACCACCACGCCCACGACGCCTACCTGAACGCCGTCGTGGGAACCGCCCTGATCAAAAAGTA
CCCTAAGCTGGAAAGCGAGTTCGTGTACGGCGACTACAAGGTGTACGACGTGCGGAAGATGATCGCCAAG
AGCGAGCAGGAAATCGGCAAGGCTACCGCCAAGTACTTCTTCTACAGCAACATCATGAACTTTTTCAAGA
CCGAGATTACCCTGGCCAACGGCGAGATCCGGAAGCGGCCTCTGATCGAGACAAACGGCGAAACCGGGGA
GATCGTGTGGGATAAGGGCCGGGATTTTGCCACCGTGCGGAAAGTGCTGAGCATGCCCCAAGTGAATATC
GTGAAAAAGACCGAGGTGCAGACAGGCGGCTTCAGCAAAGAGTCTATCCTGCCCAAGAGGAACAGCGATA
AGCTGATCGCCAGAAAGAAGGACTGGGACCCTAAGAAGTACGGCGGCTTCGACAGCCCCACCGTGGCCTA
TTCTGTGCTGGTGGTGGCCAAAGTGGAAAAGGGCAAGTCCAAGAAACTGAAGAGTGTGAAAGAGCTGCTG
GGGATCACCATCATGGAAAGAAGCAGCTTCGAGAAGAATCCCATCGACTTTCTGGAAGCCAAGGGCTACA
AAGAAGTGAAAAAGGACCTGATCATCAAGCTGCCTAAGTACTCCCTGTTCGAGCTGGAAAACGGCCGGAA
GAGAATGCTGGCCTCTGCCGGCGAACTGCAGAAGGGAAACGAACTGGCCCTGCCCTCCAAATATGTGAAC
TTCCTGTACCTGGCCAGCCACTATGAGAAGCTGAAGGGCTCCCCCGAGGATAATGAGCAGAAACAGCTGT
TTGTGGAACAGCACAAGCACTACCTGGACGAGATCATCGAGCAGATCAGCGAGTTCTCCAAGAGAGTGAT
CCTGGCCGACGCTAATCTGGACAAAGTGCTGTCCGCCTACAACAAGCACCGGGATAAGCCCATCAGAGAG
CAGGCCGAGAATATCATCCACCTGTTTACCCTGACCAATCTGGGAGCCCCTGCCGCCTTCAAGTACTTTG
ACACCACCATCGACCGGAAGAGGTACACCAGCACCAAAGAGGTGCTGGACGCCACCCTGATCCACCAGAG
CATCACCGGCCTGTACGAGACACGGATCGACCTGTCTCAGCTGGGAGGCGACAAAAGGCCGGCGGCCACG
AAAAAGGCCGGCCAGGCAAAAAAGAAAAAGGAATTCGGCAGTGGAGAGGGCAGAGGAAGTCTGCTAACAT
GCGGTGACGTCGAGGAGAATCCTGGCCCAATGACCGAGTACAAGCCCACGGTGCGCCTCGCCACCCGCGA
CGACGTCCCCAGGGCCGTACGCACCCTCGCCGCCGCGTTCGCCGACTACCCCGCCACGCGCCACACCGTC
GATCCGGACCGCCACATCGAGCGGGTCACCGAGCTGCAAGAACTCTTCCTCACGCGCGTCGGGCTCGACA
TCGGCAAGGTGTGGGTCGCGGACGACGGCGCCGCGGTGGCGGTCTGGACCACGCCGGAGAGCGTCGAAGC
GGGGGCGGTGTTCGCCGAGATCGGCCCGCGCATGGCCGAGTTGAGCGGTTCCCGGCTGGCCGCGCAGCAA
CAGATGGAAGGCCTCCTGGCGCCGCACCGGCCCAAGGAGCCCGCGTGGTTCCTGGCCACCGTCGGAGTCT
CGCCCGACCACCAGGGCAAGGGTCTGGGCAGCGCCGTCGTGCTCCCCGGAGTGGAGGCGGCCGAGCGCGC
CGGGGTGCCCGCCTTCCTGGAGACCTCCGCGCCCCGCAACCTCCCCTTCTACGAGCGGCTCGGCTTCACC
GTCACCGCCGACGTCGAGGTGCCCGAAGGACCGCGCACCTGGTGCATGACCCGCAAGCCCGGTGCCTGAG
AATTCTAACTAGAGCTCGCTGATCAGCCTCGACTGTGCCTTCTAGTTGCCAGCCATCTGTTGTTTGCCCC
TCCCCCGTGCCTTCCTTGACCCTGGAAGGTGCCACTCCCACTGTCCTTTCCTAATAAAATGAGGAAATTG
CATCGCATTGTCTGAGTAGGTGTCATTCTATTCTGGGGGGTGGGGTGGGGCAGGACAGCAAGGGGGAGGA
TTGGGAAGAGAATAGCAGGCATGCTGGGGAGCGGCCGCAGGAACCCCTAGTGATGGAGTTGGCCACTCCC
TCTCTGCGCGCTCGCTCGCTCACTGAGGCCGGGCGACCAAAGGTCGCCCGACGCCCGGGCTTTGCCCGGG
CGGCCTCAGTGAGCGAGCGAGCGCGCAGCTGCCTGCAGGGGCGCCTGATGCGGTATTTTCTCCTTACGCA
TCTGTGCGGTATTTCACACCGCATA
[95 nt withheld, positions 6676-6770]
T
[46 nt withheld, positions 6772-6817]
C
[141 nt withheld, positions 6819-6959]
CCTTTGACGTTGGAGTCCACGTTCTTT
[37 nt withheld, positions 6987-7023]
ACTCTATCTCGGGCTATTCTTTTGATTTATAAGGGATTTTGCCGATTTCGGTCTATTGGTTAAAAAATGA
GCTGATTTAACAAAAATTTAACGCGAATTTTAACAAAATATTAACGTTTACAATTTTATGGTGCACTCTC
AGTACAATCTGCTCTGATGCCGCATAGTTAAGCCAGCCCCGACACCCGCCAACACCCGCTGACGCGCCCT
GACGGGCTTGTCTGCTCCCGGCATCCGCTTACAGACAAGCTGTGACCGTCTCCGGGAGCTGCATGTGTCA
GAGGTTTTCACCGTCATCACCGAAACGCGCGAGACGAAAGGGCCTCGTGATACGCCTATTTTTATAGGTT
AATGTCATGATAATAATGGTTTCTTAGACGTCAGGTGGCACTTTTCGGGGAAATGTGCGCGGAACCCCTA
TTTGTTTATTTTTCTAAATACATTCAAATATGTATCCGCTCATGAGACAATAACCCTGATAAATGCTTCA
ATAATATTGAAAAAGGAAGAGTATGAGTATTCAACATTTCCGTGTCGCCCTTATTCCCTTTTTTGCGGCA
TTTTGCCTTCCTGTTTTTGCTCACCCAGAAACGCTGGTGAAAGTAAAAGATGCTGAAGATCAGTTGGGTG
CACGAGTGGGTTACATCGAACTGGATCTCAACAGCGGTAAGATCCTTGAGAGTTTTCGCCCCGAAGAACG
TTTTCCAATGATGAGCACTTTTAAAGTTCTGCTATGTGGCGCGGTATTATCCCGTATTGACGCCGGGCAA
GAGCAACTCGGTCGCCGCATACACTATTCTCAGAATGACTTGGTTGAGTACTCACCAGTCACAGAAAAGC
ATCTTACGGATGGCATGACAGTAAGAGAATTATGCAGTGCTGCCATAACCATGAGTGATAACACTGCGGC
CAACTTACTTCTGACAACGATCGGAGGACCGAAGGAGCTAACCGCTTTTTTGCACAACATGGGGGATCAT
GTAACTCGCCTTGATCGTTGGGAACCGGAGCTGAATGAAGCCATACCAAACGACGAGCGTGACACCACGA
TGCCTGTAGCAATGGCAACAACGTTGCGCAAACTATTAACTGGCGAACTACTTACTCTAGCTTCCCGGCA
ACAATTAATAGACTGGATGGAGGCGGATAAAGTTGCAGGACCACTTCTGCGCTCGGCCCTTCCGGCTGGC
TGGTTTATTGCTGATAAATCTGGAGCCGGTGAGCGTGGAAGCCGCGGTATCATTGCAGCACTGGGGCCAG
ATGGTAAGCCCTCCCGTATCGTAGTTATCTACACGACGGGGAGTCAGGCAACTATGGATGAACGAAATAG
ACAGATCGCTGAGATAGGTGCCTCACTGATTAAGCATTGGTAACTGTCAGACCAAGTTTACTCATATATA
CTTTAGATTGATTTAAAACTTCATTTTTAATTTAAAAGGATCTAGGTGAAGATCCTTTTTGATAATCTCA
TGACCAAAATCCCTTAACGTGAGTTTTCGTTCCACTGAGCGTCAGACCCCGTAGAAAAGATCAAAGGATC
TTCTTGAGATCCTTTTTTTCTGCGCGTAATCTGCTGCTTGCAAACAAAAAAACCACCGCTACCAGCGGTG
GTTTGTTTGCCGGATCAAGAGCTACCAACTCTTTTTCCGAAGGTAACTGGCTTCAGCAGAGCGCAGATAC
CAAATACTGTTCTTCTAGTGTAGCCGTAGTTAGGCCACCACTTCAAGAACTCTGTAGCACCGCCTACATA
CCTCGCTCTGCTAATCCTGTTACCAGTGGCTGCTGCCAGTGGCGATAAGTCGTGTCTTACCGGGTTGGAC
TCAAGACGATAGTTACCGGATAAGGCGCAGCGGTCGGGCTGAACGGGGGGTTCGTGCACACAGCCCAGCT
TGGAGCGAACGACCTACACCGAACTGAGATACCTACAGCGTGAGCTATGAGAAAGCGCCACGCTTCCCGA
AGGGAGAAAGGCGGACAGGTATCCGGTAAGCGGCAGGGTCGGAACAGGAGAGCGCACGAGGGAGCTTCCA
GGGGGAAACGCCTGGTATCTTTATAGTCCTGTCGGGTTTCGCCACCTCTGACTTGAGCGTCGATTTTTGT
GATGCTCGTCAGGGGGGCGGAGCCTATGGAAAAACGCCAGCAACGCGGCCTTTTTACGGTTCCTGGCCTT
TTGCTGGCCTTTTGCTCACATG
Features (pLannotate 1.2.2; 17 found; start..end, strand, type, name):
     12..297     +  enhancer       CMV enhancer: human cytomegalovirus immediate early enhancer; contains an 18-bp deletion relative to the standard CMV enhancer
    299..575     +  promoter       chicken β-actin promoter: No description available
    576..803     +  intron         hybrid intron: hybrid between chicken β-actin (CBA) and minute virus of mice (MMV) introns (Gray et al., 2011)
    941..1366    +  CDS            H2AX: H2AX_HUMAN - Also known as H2AFX From Homo sapiens (Human).
   1412..3013    +  CDS            Cas9(N): N-terminal portion of Streptococcus pyogenes Cas9 (Zetsche et al., 2015)
   3014..5512    +  CDS            Cas9(C): C-terminal portion of Streptococcus pyogenes Cas9 (Zetsche et al., 2015)
   5513..5560    +  CDS            nucleoplasmin NLS: bipartite nuclear localization signal from nucleoplasmin
   5630..6229    +  CDS            PuroR (fragment): puromycin N-acetyltransferase; pac from Streptomyces; confers resistance to puromycin
   6263..6374    +  polyA_signal   bGH poly(A) signal: bovine growth hormone polyadenylation signal
   6479..6619    +  repeat_region  AAV2 ITR: inverted terminal repeat of adeno-associated virus serotype 2 inverted
   6624..6675    -  misc_feature   bom (fragment): basis of mobility region from pBR322
   6694..7149    +  rep_origin     f1 ori (sequence partly withheld): f1 bacteriophage origin of replication; arrow indicates direction of (+) strand synthesis
   7150..7199    -  misc_feature   bom (fragment): basis of mobility region from pBR322
   7301..7336    -  CDS            rop (fragment): Rop protein, which maintains plasmids at low copy number; rop
   7431..7535    +  promoter       AmpR promoter: bla
   7536..8396    +  CDS            AmpR: β-lactamase; bla; confers resistance to ampicillin, carbenicillin, and related antibiotics
   8567..9155    +  rep_origin     ori: high-copy-number ColE1/pMB1/pBR322/pUC origin of replication
