[The description below was written by a language model from this plasmid's Addgene catalogue record and pLannotate feature annotations shown in this document.]
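Description:
pCPH2A.X_K134A-GS3 is a mammalian expression plasmid derived from pSpCas9(BB)-2A-Puro (PX459) V2.0 that produces Streptococcus pyogenes Cas9 together with human histone variant H2AX carrying a K134A substitution. It is propagated in E. coli as a high-copy plasmid through its ColE1/pUC-type origin and selected with ampicillin via the β-lactamase gene. An f1 phage origin is also present. The short bom and rop fragments and a single AAV2 ITR appear to be backbone remnants rather than functional modules.

Expression in mammalian cells is driven by a hybrid CBh-type promoter assembled from the CMV enhancer, the chicken β-actin promoter and a hybrid chicken β-actin/minute virus of mice intron. Downstream, the H2AX coding sequence lies immediately ahead of the full Cas9 coding sequence (annotated as contiguous N- and C-terminal portions). They are separated by a short gap that, judging from the "GS3" in the name and the associated publication on histone–Cas9 fusions, probably encodes a flexible glycine-serine linker, although the record does not annotate it. Cas9 is followed by a nucleoplasmin bipartite nuclear localization signal, then a puromycin N-acetyltransferase gene and the bovine growth hormone polyadenylation signal. In the parental backbone the puromycin marker is coupled to Cas9 through a 2A peptide, allowing transient selection of transfected cells. That element is not annotated here.

The feature table lists no U6 promoter or guide RNA scaffold, so the record does not show whether the parental guide cassette is retained. The linked publication concerns fusing histone variants to Cas9 to suppress non-homologous end joining, which suggests this plasmid tests how the K134A change in H2AX affects genome-editing outcomes.
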