Addgene plasmid #204752: pCPH2A.X_K134A-GS3
Purpose: Expression of Cas9 and human H2AX with the K134A mutation
Depositing lab: Yuichiro Miyaoka. Depositing organization: Tokyo Metropolitan Institute of Medical Science. Publication: Fusion of histone variants to Cas9 suppresses non-homologous end joining. Kato-Inui T, Takahashi G, Ono T, Miyaoka Y. PLoS One. 2024 May 13;19(5):e0288578. doi: 10.1371/journal.pone.0288578. eCollection 2024. PubMed 38739603.
Backbone
  Vector backbone: pSpCas9(BB)-2A-Puro(PX459)V2.0(#62988)
  Vector type: Mammalian Expression
Growth in bacteria
  Bacterial resistance: Ampicillin, 100 μg/mL
  Growth temperature: 37°C
  Growth strain: DH5alpha
  Copy number: High Copy
Gene/Insert
  Gene/Insert name: H2AX K134A (alt name: H2AFX)
  Species: H. sapiens (human)
  Mutation: H2AX with the K134A mutation
  Entrez Gene: H2AX (a.k.a. H2A.X, H2A/X, H2AFX)
  Cloning method: Restriction Enzyme; 5′ cloning site Unknown (unknown if destroyed)
Terms and licenses: Academic/Nonprofit Terms; Industry Terms: Not Available to Industry
How to cite: pCPH2A.X_K134A-GS3 was a gift from Yuichiro Miyaoka (Addgene plasmid # 204752 ; http://n2t.net/addgene:204752 ; RRID:Addgene_204752)
